>Addgene plasmid #163391 | Limk1 gRNA#1 | depositor full sequence | sequence record 316674 | Limk1 gRNA#1 sequence 2813 bps
TTTGAATGTATTTAGAAAAATAAACAAATAGGGGTTCCGCGCACATTTCCCCGAAAAGTGCCACCTGACG
TCGAGGGCCTATTTCCCATGATTCCTTCATATTTGCATATACGATACAAGGCTGTTAGAGAGATAATTAG
AATTAATTTGACTGTAAACACAAAGATATTAGTACAAAATACGTGACGTAGAAAGTAATAATTTCTTGGG
TAGTTTGCAGTTTTAAAATTATGTTTTAAAATGGACTATCATATGCTTACCGTAACTTGAAAGTATTTCG
ATTTCTTGGCTTTATATATCTTGTGGAAAGGACGAAACACCGTGGAAACTTCATTGGCGATGTTTTAGAG
CTAGAAATAGCAAGTTAAAATAAGGCTAGTCCGTTATCAACTTGAAAAAGTGGCACCGAGTCGGTGCTTT
TTTTCTAGACCCAGCTTTCTTGTACAAAGTTGGCATTAGATCCGCTGCATTAATGAATCGGCCAACGCGC
GGGGAGAGGCGGTTTGCGTATTGGGCGCTCTTCCGCTTCCTCGCTCACTGACTCGCTGCGCTCGGTCGTT
CGGCTGCGGCGAGCGGTATCAGCTCACTCAAAGGCGGTAATACGGTTATCCACAGAATCAGGGGATAACG
CAGGAAAGAACATGTGAGCAAAAGGCCAGAATTCGAGCTCGGTACCCGGGGATCCTCTAGAGTCGACCTG
CAGGCATGCAAGCTTGGCGTAATCATGGTCATAGCTGTTTCCTGTGTGAAATTGTTATCCGCTCACAATT
CCACACAACATACGAGCCGGAAGCATAAAGTGTAAAGCCTGGGGTGCCTAATGAGTGAGCTAACTCACAT
TAATTGCGTTGCGCTCACTGCCCGCTTTCCAGTCGGGAAACCTGTCGTGCCAGCTGCATTAATGAATCGG
CCAACGCGCGGGGAGAGGCGGTTTGCGTATTGGGCGCTCTTCCGCTTCCTCGCTCACTGACTCGCTGCGC
TCGGTCGTTCGGCTGCGGCGAGCGGTATCAGCTCACTCAAAGGCGGTAATACGGTTATCCACAGAATCAG
GGGATAACGCAGGAAAGAACATGTGAGCAAAAGGCCAGCAAAAGGCCAGGAACCGTAAAAAGGCCGCGTT
GCTGGCGTTTTTCCATAGGCTCCGCCCCCCTGACGAGCATCACAAAAATCGACGCTCAAGTCAGAGGTGG
CGAAACCCGACAGGACTATAAAGATACCAGGCGTTTCCCCCTGGAAGCTCCCTCGTGCGCTCTCCTGTTC
CGACCCTGCCGCTTACCGGATACCTGTCCGCCTTTCTCCCTTCGGGAAGCGTGGCGCTTTCTCATAGCTC
ACGCTGTAGGTATCTCAGTTCGGTGTAGGTCGTTCGCTCCAAGCTGGGCTGTGTGCACGAACCCCCCGTT
CAGCCCGACCGCTGCGCCTTATCCGGTAACTATCGTCTTGAGTCCAACCCGGTAAGACACGACTTATCGC
CACTGGCAGCAGCCACTGGTAACAGGATTAGCAGAGCGAGGTATGTAGGCGGTGCTACAGAGTTCTTGAA
GTGGTGGCCTAACTACGGCTACACTAGAAGAACAGTATTTGGTATCTGCGCTCTGCTGAAGCCAGTTACC
TTCGGAAAAAGAGTTGGTAGCTCTTGATCCGGCAAACAAACCACCGCTGGTAGCGGTGGTTTTTTTGTTT
GCAAGCAGCAGATTACGCGCAGAAAAAAAGGATCTCAAGAAGATCCTTTGATCTTTTCTACGGGGTCTGA
CGCTCAGTGGAACGAAAACTCACGTTAAGGGATTTTGGTCATGAGATTATCAAAAAGGATCTTCACCTAG
ATCCTTTTAAATTAAAAATGAAGTTTTAAATCAATCTAAAGTATATATGAGTAAACTTGGTCTGACAGTT
ACCAATGCTTAATCAGTGAGGCACCTATCTCAGCGATCTGTCTATTTCGTTCATCCATAGTTGCCTGACT
CCCCGTCGTGTAGATAACTACGATACGGGAGGGCTTACCATCTGGCCCCAGTGCTGCAATGATACCGCGA
GACCCACGCTCACCGGCTCCAGATTTATCAGCAATAAACCAGCCAGCCGGAAGGGCCGAGCGCAGAAGTG
GTCCTGCAACTTTATCCGCCTCCATCCAGTCTATTAATTGTTGCCGGGAAGCTAGAGTAAGTAGTTCGCC
AGTTAATAGTTTGCGCAACGTTGTTGCCATTGCTACAGGCATCGTGGTGTCACGCTCGTCGTTTGGTATG
GCTTCATTCAGCTCCGGTTCCCAACGATCAAGGCGAGTTACATGATCCCCCATGTTGTGCAAAAAAGCGG
TTAGCTCCTTCGGTCCTCCGATCGTTGTCAGAAGTAAGTTGGCCGCAGTGTTATCACTCATGGTTATGGC
AGCACTGCATAATTCTCTTACTGTCATGCCATCCGTAAGATGCTTTTCTGTGACTGGTGAGTACTCAACC
AAGTCATTCTGAGAATAGTGTATGCGGCGACCGAGTTGCTCTTGCCCGGCGTCAATACGGGATAATACCG
CGCCACATAGCAGAACTTTAAAAGTGCTCATCATTGGAAAACGTTCTTCGGGGCGAAAACTCTCAAGGAT
CTTACCGCTGTTGAGATCCAGTTCGATGTAACCCACTCGTGCACCCAACTGATCTTCAGCATCTTTTACT
TTCACCAGCGTTTCTGGGTGAGCAAAAACAGGAAGGCAAAATGCCGCAAAAAAGGGAATAAGGGCGACAC
GGAAATGTTGAATACTCATACTCTTCCTTTTTCAATATTATTGAAGCATTTATCAGGGTTATTGTCTCAT
GAGCGGATACATA
Features (pLannotate 1.2.2; 13 found; start..end, strand, type, name):
     73..313     +  promoter       U6 promoter: RNA polymerase III promoter for human U6 snRNA
    342..417     +  misc_RNA       gRNA scaffold: guide RNA scaffold for the Streptococcus pyogenes CRISPR/Cas9 system
    429..450     -  protein_bind   attB2 (fragment): mutant version of attB; recombination site for the Gateway® BP reaction BP Clonase™
    464..518     -  CDS            lacI (fragment): lac repressor; lacI; The lac repressor binds to the lac operator to inhibit transcription in E. coli. This inhibition can be relieved by adding lactose or isopropyl-β-D-thiogalactopyranoside (IPTG).
    520..653     -  rep_origin     RSF ori (fragment): Plasmids containing the RSF 1030 origin of replication can be propagated in E. coli cells that contain additional plasmids with compatible origins.
    659..715     +  misc_feature   MCS: pUC18/19 multiple cloning site
    752..768     -  protein_bind   lac operator: The lac repressor binds to the lac operator to inhibit transcription in E. coli. This inhibition can be relieved by adding lactose or isopropyl-β-D-thiogalactopyranoside (IPTG). lac repressor encoded by lacI
    776..806     -  promoter       lac promoter: promoter for the E. coli lac operon
    821..842     -  protein_bind   CAP binding site: CAP binding activates transcription in the presence of cAMP. E. coli catabolite activator protein
    855..947     -  CDS            lacI (fragment): lac repressor; lacI; The lac repressor binds to the lac operator to inhibit transcription in E. coli. This inhibition can be relieved by adding lactose or isopropyl-β-D-thiogalactopyranoside (IPTG).
   1130..1718    -  rep_origin     ori: high-copy-number ColE1/pMB1/pBR322/pUC origin of replication
   1889..2749    -  CDS            AmpR: β-lactamase; bla; confers resistance to ampicillin, carbenicillin, and related antibiotics
   2750..41      -  promoter       AmpR promoter (across the origin): bla
