>Addgene plasmid #163391 | Limk1 gRNA#1 | addgene full sequence | sequence record 341119 | Addgene Partial NGS Result
GGGGCGGGGCGAGGGGCGGGGCGGGGCGAGGCGGAGAGGTGCGGCGGCAGCCAATCAGAGCGGCGCGCTC
CGAAAGTTTCCTTTTATGGCGAGGCGGCGGCGGCGGCGGCCCTATAAAAAGCGAAGCGCGCGGCGGGCGG
GAGTCGCTGCGCGCTGCCTTCGCCCCGTGCCCCGCTCCGCCGCCGCCTCGCGCCGCCCGCCCCGGCTCTG
ACTGACCGCGTTACTCCCACAGGTGAGCGGGCGGGACGGCCCTTCTCCTCCGGGCTGTAATTAGCGCTTG
GTTTAATGACGGCTTGTTTCTTTTCTGTGGCTGCGTGAAAGCCTTGAGGGGCTCCGGGAGGGCCCTTTGT
GCGGGGGGAGCGGCTCGGGGGGTGCGTGCGTGTGTGTGTGCGTGGGGAGCGCCGCGTGCGGCTCCGCGCT
GCCCGGCGGCTGTGAGCGCTGCGGGCGCGGCGCGGGGCTTTGTGCGCTCCGCAGTGTGCGCGAGGGGAGC
GCGGCCGGGGGCGGTGCCCCGCGGTGCGGGGGGGGCTGCGAGGGGAACAAAGGCTGCGTGCGGGGTGTGT
GCGTGGGGGGGTGAGCAGGGGGTGTGGGCGCGTCGGTCGGGCTGCAACCCCCCCTGCACCCCCCTCCCCG
AGTTGCTGAGCACGGCCCGGCTTCGGGTGCGGGGCTCCGTACGGGGCGTGGCGCGGGGCTCGCCGTGCCG
GGCGGGGGGTGGCGGCAGGTGGGGGTGCCGGGCGGGGCGGGGCCGCCTCGGGCCGGGGAGGGCTCGGGGG
AGGGGCGCGGCGGCCCCCGGAGCGCCGGCGGCTGTCGAGGCGCGGCGAGCCGCAGCCATTGCCTTTTATG
GTAATCGTGCGAGAGGGCGCAGGGACTTCCTTTGTCCCAAATCTGTGCGGAGCCGAAATCTGGGAGGCGC
CGCCGCACCCCCTCTAGCGGGCGCGGGGCGAAGCGGTGCGGCGCCGGCAGGAAGGAAATGGGCGGGGAGG
GCCTTCGTGCGTCGCCGCGCCGCCGTCCCCTTCTCCCTCTCCAGCCTCGGGGCTGTCCGCGGGGGGACGG
CTGCCTTCGGGGGGGACGGGGCAGGGCGGGGTTCGGCTTCTGGCGTGTGACCGGCGGCTCTAGAGCCTCT
GCTAACCATGTTCATGCCTTCTTCTTTTTCCTACAGCTCCTGGGCAACGTGCTGGTTATTGTGCTGTCTC
ATCATTTTGGCAAAGAATTCGCCACCATGACTTCCTCGCTGCATCGGCCCTTTCGGGTGCCCTGGCTGCT
ATGGGCCGTCCTGCTGGTCAGCACTACGGCTGCTTCTCAGAATCAAGAACGGCTGTGTGCATTTAAAGAT
CCATATCAACAAGATCTTGGGATAGGTGAGAGTCGAATCTCTCATGAAAATGGGACAATATTATGTTCCA
AAGGGAGCACGTGTTATGGTCTGTGGGAGAAATCAAAAGGGGACATCAATCTTGTGAAACAAGGATGTTG
GTCTCACATCGGTGATCCCCAAGAGTGCCACTATGAAGAGTGTGTAGTAACTACCACCCCACCCTCAATT
CAGAATGGAACGTACCGCTTTTGCTGCTGTAGTACAGATTTATGTAATGTCAACTTTACTGAGAACTTTC
CACCCCCTGACACAACACCACTCAGTCCACCTCATTCATTTAATCGAGATGAAACGATAATCATTGCTTT
GGCATCAGTTTCTGTGTTAGCTGTTTTGATAGTCGCCTTATGTTTTGGATACAGAATGTTGACAGGAGAC
CGGAAACAGGGTCTTCACAGCATGAACATGATGGAGGCGGCAGCAGCAGAGCCCTCCCTTGACCTGGATA
ACCTGAAGCTGCTGGAGCTGATTGGACGGGGTCGATACGGAGCAGTATATAAAGGTTCCTTGGATGAGCG
TCCAGTTGCTGTAAAAGTATTTTCTTTTGCAAACCGTCAGAATTTTATAAATGAAAAAAACATTTACAGA
GTGCCTTTGATGGAACATGACAACATTGCTCGCTTCATAGTTGGAGACGAGAGGCTCACTGCAGACGGCC
GCATGGAGTATTTGCTTGTGATGGAGTATTATCCCAATGGATCTCTGTGCAAATATCTGAGTCTCCACAC
AAGTGATTGGGTAAGCTCTTGCCGTCTGGCTCATTCTGTGACTAGAGGACTGGCTTATCTTCACACAGAA
TTACCACGAGGAGATCATTATAAACCCGCAATCTCCCACCGAGATTTAAACAGCAGGAATGTCCTGGTAA
AGAATGACGGCGCGTGTGTTATCAGTGACTTTGGTTTATCCATGAGGCTAACTGGAAATCGGCTGGTGCG
CCCAGGGGAAGAAGATAATGCGGCTATAAGTGAGGTTGGCACAATTCGCTATATGGCACCAGAAGTGCTA
GAAGGAGCTGTGAACCTGAGGGACTGTGAGTCAGCTCTGAAGCAAGTGGACATGTATGCGCTTGGACTCA
TCTACTGGGAGGTGTTTATGAGGTGTACAGACCTCTTCCCAGGTGAATCTGTACCAGATTACCAGATGGC
TTTTCAGACAGAAGTTGGAAACCATCCCACATTTGAGGATATGCAGGTTCTTGTGTCCAGAGAGAAGCAG
AGACCCAAGTTCCCAGAAGCCTGGAAAGAAAATAGCCTGGCAGTGAGGTCACTCAAGGAAACAATTGAAG
ACTGCTGGGACCAGGATGCAGAGGCTCGGCTCACTGCACAGTGTGCTGAGGAGAGGATGGCTGAACTCAT
GATGATATGGGAGAGAAACAAGTCTGTGAGCCCAACGGTCAACCCAATGTCAACTGCTATGCAGAATGAA
CGCGCGGCCGCACTCCTCAGGTGCAGGCTGCCTATCAGAAGGTGGTGGCTGGTGTGGCCAATGCCCTGGC
TCACAAATACCACTGAGATCTTTTTCCCTCTGCCAAAAATTATGGGGACATCATGAAGCCCCTTGAGCAT
CTGACTTCTGGCTAATAAAGGAAATTTATTTTCATTGCAATAGTGTGTTGGAATTTTTTGTGTCTCTCAC
TCGGAAGGACATATGGGAGGGCAAATCATTTAAAACATCAGAATGAGTATTTGGTTTAGAGTTTGGCAAC
ATATGCCCATATGCTGGCTGCCATGAACAAAGGTTGGCTATAAAGAGGTCATCAGTATATGAAACAGCCC
CCTGCTGTCCATTCCTTATTCCATAGAAAAGCCTTGACTTGAGGTTAGATTTTTTTTATATTTTGTTTTG
TGTTATTTTTTTCTTTAACATCCCTAAAATTTTCCTTACATGTTTTACTAGCCAGATTTTTCCTCCTCTC
CTGACTACTCCCAGTCATAGCTGTCCCTCTTCTCTTATGGAGATCCCTCGACCTGCAGCCCAAGCTTGGC
GTAATCATGGTCATAGCTGTTTCCTGTGTGAAATTGTTATCCGCTCACAATTCCACACAACATACGAGCC
GGAAGCATAAAGTGTAAAGCCTGGGGTGCCTAATGAGTGAGCTAACTCACATTAATTGCGTTGCGCTCAC
TGCCCGCTTTCCAGTCGGGAAACCTGTCGTGCCAGCGGATCCGCATCTCAATTAGTCAGCAACCATAGTC
CCGCCCCTAACTCCGCCCATCCCGCCCCTAACTCCGCCCAGTTCCGCCCATTCTCCGCCCCATGGCTGAC
TAATTTTTTTTATTTATGCAGAGGCCGAGGCCGCCTCGGCCTCTGAGCTATTCCAGAAGTAGTGAGGAGG
CTTTTTTGGAGGCCTAGGCTTTTGCAAAAAGCTAACTTGTTTATTGCAGCTTATAATGGTTACAAATAAA
GCAATAGCATCACAAATTTCACAAATAAAGCATTTTTTTCACTGCATTCTAGTTGTGGTTTGTCCAAACT
CATCAATGTATCTTATCATGTCTGGATCCGCTGCATTAATGAATCGGCCAACGCGCGGGGAGAGGCGGTT
TGCGTATTGGGCGCTCTTCCGCTTCCTCGCTCACTGACTCGCTGCGCTCGGTCGTTCGGCTGCGGCGAGC
GGTATCAGCTCACTCAAAGGCGGTAATACGGTTATCCACAGAATCAGGGGATAACGCAGGAAAGAACATG
TGAGCAAAAGGCCAGCAAAAGGCCAGGAACCGTAAAAAGGCCGCGTTGCTGGCGTTTTTCCATAGGCTCC
GCCCCCCTGACGAGCATCACAAAAATCGACGCTCAAGTCAGAGGTGGCGAAACCCGACAGGACTATAAAG
ATACCAGGCGTTTCCCCCTGGAAGCTCCCTCGTGCGCTCTCCTGTTCCGACCCTGCCGCTTACCGGATAC
CTGTCCGCCTTTCTCCCTTCGGGAAGCGTGGCGCTTTCTCATAGCTCACGCTGTAGGTATCTCAGTTCGG
TGTAGGTCGTTCGCTCCAAGCTGGGCTGTGTGCACGAACCCCCCGTTCAGCCCGACCGCTGCGCCTTATC
CGGTAACTATCGTCTTGAGTCCAACCCGGTAAGACACGACTTATCGCCACTGGCAGCAGCCACTGGTAAC
AGGATTAGCAGAGCGAGGTATGTAGGCGGTGCTACAGAGTTCTTGAAGTGGTGGCCTAACTACGGCTACA
CTAGAAGAACAGTATTTGGTATCTGCGCTCTGCTGAAGCCAGTTACCTTCGGAAAAAGAGTTGGTAGCTC
TTGATCCGGCAAACAAACCACCGCTGGTAGCGGTGGTTTTTTTGTTTGCAAGCAGCAGATTACGCGCAGA
AAAAAAGGATCTCAAGAAGATCCTTTGATCTTTTCTACGGGGTCTGACGCTCAGTGGAACGAAAACTCAC
GTTAAGGGATTTTGGTCATGAGATTATCAAAAAGGATCTTCACCTAGATCCTTTTAAATTAAAAATGAAG
TTTTAAATCAATCTAAAGTATATATGAGTAAACTTGGTCTGACAGTTACCAATGCTTAATCAGTGAGGCA
CCTATCTCAGCGATCTGTCTATTTCGTTCATCCATAGTTGCCTGACTCCCCGTCGTGTAGATAACTACGA
TACGGGAGGGCTTACCATCTGGCCCCAGTGCTGCAATGATACCGCGAGACCCACGCTCACCGGCTCCAGA
TTTATCAGCAATAAACCAGCCAGCCGGAAGGGCCGAGCGCAGAAGTGGTCCTGCAACTTTATCCGCCTCC
ATCCAGTCTATTAATTGTTGCCGGGAAGCTAGAGTAAGTAGTTCGCCAGTTAATAGTTTGCGCAACGTTG
TTGCCATTGCTACAGGCATCGTGGTGTCACGCTCGTCGTTTGGTATGGCTTCATTCAGCTCCGGTTCCCA
ACGATCAAGGCGAGTTACATGATCCCCCATGTTGTGCAAAAAAGCGGTTAGCTCCTTCGGTCCTCCGATC
GTTGTCAGAAGTAAGTTGGCCGCAGTGTTATCACTCATGGTTATGGCAGCACTGCATAATTCTCTTACTG
TCATGCCATCCGTAAGATGCTTTTCTGTGACTGGTGAGTACTCAACCAAGTCATTCTGAGAATAGTGTAT
GCGGCGACCGAGTTGCTCTTGCCCGGCGTCAATACGGGATAATACCGCGCCACATAGCAGAACTTTAAAA
GTGCTCATCATTGGAAAACGTTCTTCGGGGCGAAAACTCTCAAGGATCTTACCGCTGTTGAGATCCAGTT
CGATGTAACCCACTCGTGCACCCAACTGATCTTCAGCATCTTTTACTTTCACCAGCGTTTCTGGGTGAGC
AAAAACAGGAAGGCAAAATGCCGCAAAAAAGGGAATAAGGGCGACACGGAAATGTTGAATACTCATACTC
TTCCTTTTTCAATATTATTGAAGCATTTATCAGGGTTATTGTCTCATGAGCGGATACATATTTGAATGTA
TTTAGAAAAATAAACAAATAGGGGTTCCGCGCACATTTCCCCGAAAAGTGCCACCTGGGTCGACATTGAT
TATTGACTAGTTATTAATAGTAATCAATTACGGGGTCATTAGTTCATAGCCCATATATGGAGTTCCGCGT
TACATAACTTACGGTAAATGGCCCGCCTGGCTGACCGCCCAACGACCCCCGCCCATTGACGTCAATAATG
ACGTATGTTCCCATAGTAACGCCAATAGGGACTTTCCATTGACGTCAATGGGTGGAGTATTTACGGTAAA
CTGCCCACTTGGCAGTACATCAAGTGTATCATATGCCAAGTACGCCCCCTATTGACGTCAATGACGGTAA
ATGGCCCGCCTGGCATTATGCCCAGTACATGACCTTATGGGACTTTCCTACTTGGCAGTACATCTACGTA
TTAGTCATCGCTATTACCATGGTCGAGGTGAGCCCCACGTTCTGCTTCACTCTCCCCATCTCCCCCCCCT
CCCCACCCCCAATTTTGTATTTATTTATTTTTTAATTATTTTGTGCAGCGATGGGGGCGGGGGGGGGGGG
GGGG
Features (pLannotate 1.2.2; 18 found; start..end, strand, type, name):
    140..1156    +  intron         chimeric intron: chimera between introns from chicken β-actin and rabbit β-globin
   1154..1210    +  CDS            HBB (fragment): HBB_LEPEU - Experimental evidence at protein level: Swiss-Prot protein existence level 1. Involved in oxygen transport from the lung to the various peripheral tissues. From Lepus europaeus (European hare).
   1217..2803    +  CDS            Bmpr2 (fragment): BMPR2_MOUSE - Experimental evidence at protein level: Swiss-Prot protein existence level 1. On ligand binding, forms a receptor complex consisting of two type II and two type I transmembrane serine/threonine kinases. Type II receptors phosphorylate and activate type I receptors which autophosphorylate, then bind and activate SMAD transcriptional regulators. Binds to BMP7, BMP2 and, less efficiently, BMP4. Binding is weak but enhanced by the presence of type I receptors for BMPs. Mediates induction of adipogenesis by GDF6 (PubMed:23527555). From Mus musculus (Mouse).
   2812..2883    +  CDS            HBB (fragment): HBB_PONPY - Experimental evidence at transcript level: Swiss-Prot protein existence level 2. Involved in oxygen transport from the lung to the various peripheral tissues. From Pongo pygmaeus (Bornean orangutan).
   2954..3009    +  polyA_signal   β-globin poly(A) signal: rabbit β-globin polyadenylation signal (Gil and Proudfoot, 1987)
   3394..3410    -  protein_bind   lac operator: The lac repressor binds to the lac operator to inhibit transcription in E. coli. This inhibition can be relieved by adding lactose or isopropyl-β-D-thiogalactopyranoside (IPTG). lac repressor encoded by lacI
   3418..3448    -  promoter       lac promoter: promoter for the E. coli lac operon
   3463..3484    -  protein_bind   CAP binding site: CAP binding activates transcription in the presence of cAMP. E. coli catabolite activator protein
   3497..3536    -  CDS            lacI (fragment): lac repressor; lacI; The lac repressor binds to the lac operator to inhibit transcription in E. coli. This inhibition can be relieved by adding lactose or isopropyl-β-D-thiogalactopyranoside (IPTG).
   3543..3565    +  promoter       SV40 promoter (fragment): SV40 enhancer and early promoter
   3589..3724    +  rep_origin     SV40 ori: SV40 origin of replication
   3744..3878    +  polyA_signal   SV40 poly(A) signal: SV40 polyadenylation signal
   3880..3934    -  CDS            lacI (fragment): lac repressor; lacI; The lac repressor binds to the lac operator to inhibit transcription in E. coli. This inhibition can be relieved by adding lactose or isopropyl-β-D-thiogalactopyranoside (IPTG).
   4117..4705    -  rep_origin     ori: high-copy-number ColE1/pMB1/pBR322/pUC origin of replication
   4876..5736    -  CDS            AmpR: β-lactamase; bla; confers resistance to ampicillin, carbenicillin, and related antibiotics
   5737..5841    -  promoter       AmpR promoter: bla
   5872..6251    +  enhancer       CMV enhancer: human cytomegalovirus immediate early enhancer
   6253..139     +  promoter       chicken β-actin promoter (across the origin): contains a 21-bp deletion relative to the standard chicken β-actin promoter
