[The description below was written by a language model from this plasmid's Addgene catalogue record and pLannotate feature annotations shown in this document.]
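Description:
Limk1 gRNA#1 is a small (about 2.8 kb) mammalian CRISPR guide-expression plasmid built on a minimal "gRNA backbone", intended for Cas9-mediated knockout of mouse Limk1 (LIM domain kinase 1). In the depositor's full sequence, a human U6 RNA polymerase III promoter sits immediately upstream of the Streptococcus pyogenes guide RNA scaffold. The short gap between them holds the Limk1-targeting spacer, so the cell transcribes a single chimeric guide RNA. The plasmid encodes no Cas9, no fluorescent reporter and no mammalian selection marker, so the nuclease must be supplied from a separate construct or source. Downstream of the scaffold are a residual attB2 Gateway site fragment, a pUC-type multiple cloning site and lac promoter/operator remnants, all carried over from the cloning vector rather than serving a function here. The plasmid is propagated in E. coli through a ColE1/pUC-type origin and selected with ampicillin via the β-lactamase gene. The catalogue lists it as low copy, although the annotated origin is of the high-copy type.

The two sequence records attached to this entry do not agree. The repository's partial NGS result is about 6.4 kb and describes a different architecture: a CAG promoter (CMV enhancer, chicken β-actin promoter, chimeric intron) driving a mouse Bmpr2 fragment, followed by a rabbit β-globin polyadenylation signal and SV40 elements, with no U6 promoter or gRNA scaffold annotated. It looks like a Bmpr2 expression plasmid rather than the guide vector the catalogue describes, and the record gives no explanation for the mismatch. The depositor sequence matches the stated size and purpose.
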