Addgene plasmid #163391: Limk1 gRNA#1
Purpose: Cas9-mediated knockout of Limk1 in mammalian cells
Depositing lab: Takeshi Imai. Publication: BMPR-2 gates activity-dependent stabilization of primary dendrites during mitral cell remodeling. Aihara S, Fujimoto S, Sakaguchi R, Imai T. Cell Rep. 2021 Jun 22;35(12):109276. doi: 10.1016/j.celrep.2021.109276. PubMed 34161760.
Backbone
  Vector backbone: gRNA backbone
  Backbone size w/o insert (bp): 2763
  Total vector size (bp): 2813
  Vector type: Mammalian Expression, CRISPR
Growth in bacteria
  Bacterial resistance: Ampicillin, 100 μg/mL
  Growth temperature: 37°C
  Growth strain: DH5alpha
  Copy number: Low Copy
Gene/Insert
  Gene/Insert name: Limk1
  gRNA/shRNA sequence: GTGGAAACTTCATTGGCGATGGG
  Species: M. musculus (mouse)
  GenBank ID: NM_010717.3
  Entrez Gene: Limk1 (a.k.a. KIZ-1, LIMK-1, Limk)
Terms and licenses: Academic/Nonprofit Terms; Industry Terms: Not Available to Industry
How to cite: Limk1 gRNA#1 was a gift from Takeshi Imai (Addgene plasmid # 163391)
